>Addgene plasmid #14697 | pcDNA3 Flag beta-2-adrenergic-receptor | addgene full sequence | sequence record 372927 | Addgene NGS Result
ATCCTCCCCCTTGCTGTCCTGCCCCACCCCACCCCCCAGAATAGAATGACACCTACTCAGACAATGCGAT
GCAATTTCCTCATTTTATTAGGAAAGGACAGTGGGAGTGGCACCTTCCAGGGTCAAGGAAGGCACGGGGG
AGGGGCAAACAACAGATGGCTGGCAACTAGAAGGCACAGTCGAGGCTGATCAGCGAGCTCTAGCATTTAG
GTGACACTATAGAATAGGGCCCTCTAGATGCATGCTCGACTGCTACCTTTTTTTTTTTTTTCATGGTCAA
ACAATTTATTTACTGTAAACTTTAGACTTTGCTCGGGAAAACAACTGAAGCTGCTCCTCAAATCCCTGCC
TAAAATACCCCGTGTGAGCAAATAAGAGGAGTGGGGGAAGAGTCCATGTTCACAGCTGAAAGGTCCGAGA
TACTCAAAATCCTCAAGTCCAAGGGTGTAGGAAGGAAAATCTCCTTCAGATACAAATTACCAGCAGCAAT
ATATTACCCCTAATACTTGAATAGTGAGGCAGATACATGGAAAAGTCATGAAAATATAGCAGACTCAGGT
CCTCTAGGACTAAAGCTCTTTAGACATAAACTTACAAATTCCATGCAAAGAGGAACTGAACTGTACAAAT
AACAAATAATCACTCAAATAAGTTTTCTCTCTTTTTACAGCTTAAAAAAATAAAAAAGGCAGAAGGATGC
CCTTCCTTCTGCATATCTCTATACAATTTTACAATTTTATTCTAAGTTTATTACCCTCAAGTTAAATAGT
CTGTTTAGTGTTCTGTTGGGGGGGGGGGGNTCTTTAAAAGTAGAAAAACTGCTTTACAGCAGTGAGTCAT
TTGTACTACAATTCCTCCCTTGTGAATCAATGTTATCGCTAGGCACAGTACCTTGATGGCCCACAAAGTC
TTCCGTGCCTGGGAGGTCTTCACACAGCAGTTTATTTTCTTTCTCCTGTTCCACGTGATATCCACTCTGC
TCCCCTGTGTTGCCGTTGCTGGAGTAGCCATTCCCATAGGCCTTCAAAGAAGACCTGCGCAGGCACAGAA
GCTCCTGGAAGGCAATCCTGAAATCTGGGCTCCGGCAGTAGATAAGGGGATTGAAACCAGAATTGACATA
GCCTATCCAATTTAGGAGGATGTAAACTTCCTTACGGATGAGGTTATCCTGGATCACATGCACAATGTTA
ACGATGAAGAAGGGCAGCCAGCAGAGGGTGAAAGTGCCCATGATGATGCCTAACGTCTTGAGGGCTTTGT
GCTCCTTCAAGCAGAACTTGGAAGATCTGCGGAGTCCATGCCCCGTCCGCCCATCCTGCTCCACCTGGCT
AAGGTTCTGGACATGGAAGCGGCCCTCAGATTTGTCAATCTTCTGGAGCTGCCTTTTGGCCTCCTGAAAG
ACCCTGGAGTAGACGAAGACCATGATCACCAGGGGAACGTAGAAGGACACGATGGAAGAGGCAATGGCAT
AGGCTTGGTTCGTGAAGAAGTCACAGCAGGTCTCATTGGCATAGCAGTTGATGGCTTCCTGGTGGGTGGC
CCGGTACCAGTGCATCTGAATGGGCAAGAAGGAGGTAAGGCCTGACACAATCCACACCATCAGAATGATC
ACCCGGGCCTTATTCTTGGTCAGCAGGCTCTGGTACTTGAAAGGTGAAGTAATGGCAAAGTAGCGATCCA
CTGCGATCACGCACAGGGTCTCAATGCTGGCCGTGACGCACAGCACATCAATGGAAGTCCAAAACTCGCA
CCAGAAGTTGCCAAAAGTCCACATTTTCATAAGAATATGGGCGGCCCCAAAGGGCACCACTGCCAGGCCC
ATGACCAGATCAGCACAGGCCAGTGAAGTGATGAAGTAGTTGGTGACCGTCTGCAGACGCTCGAACTTGG
CAATGGCTGTGATGACCAGCACATTGCCAAACACGATGGCCAGGACGATGAGAGACATGACGATGCCCAT
GCCCACCACCCACACCTCGTCCCTCTGCTGCGTGACGTCGTGGTCCGGCGCATGGCTTCTATTGGGTGCC
AGCAAGAAGGCGCTGCCGTTCCCGGGTTGCCCGGCGTCATCATCGTCCTTGTAGTCGGCGAACACCAGGC
AGAAGATGTAGCTCAGGGCGATGATGGTCTTCATGGTGGATCCGAGCTCGGTACCAAGCTTGGGTCTCCC
TATAGTGAGTCGTATTAATTTCGATAAGCCAGTAAGCAGTGGGTTCTCTAGTTAGCCAGAGAGCTCTGCT
TATATAGACCTCCCACCGTACACGCCTACCGCCCATTTGCGTCAATGGGGCGGAGTTGTTACGACATTTT
GGAAAGTCCCGTTGATTTTGGTGCCAAAACAAACTCCCATTGACGTCAATGGGGTGGAGACTTGGAAATC
CCCGTGAGTCAAACCGCTATCCACGCCCATTGATGTACTGCCAAAACCGCATCACCATGGTAATAGCGAT
GACTAATACGTAGATGTACTGCCAAGTAGGAAAGTCCCATAAGGTCATGTACTGGGCATAATGCCAGGCG
GGCCATTTACCGTCATTGACGTCAATAGGGGGCGTACTTGGCATATGATACACTTGATGTACTGCCAAGT
GGGCAGTTTACCGTAAATACTCCACCCATTGACGTCAATGGAAAGTCCCTATTGGCGTTACTATGGGAAC
ATACGTCATTATTGACGTCAATGGGCGGGGGTCGTTGGGCGGTCAGCCAGGCGGGCCATTTACCGTAAGT
TATGTAACGCGGAACTCCATATATGGGCTATGAACTAATGACCCCGTAATTGATTACTATTAATAACTAG
TCAATAATCAATGTCAACGCGTATATCTGGCCCGTACATCGCGAAGCAGCGCAAAACGCCTAACCCTAAG
CAGATTCTTCATGCAATTGTCGGTCAAGCCTTGCCTTGTTGTAGCTTAAATTTTGCTCGCGCACTACTCA
GCGACCTCCAACACACAAGCAGGGAGCAGATACTGGCTTAACTATGCGGCATCAGAGCAGATTGTACTGA
GAGTGCACCATAGGGGATCGGGAGATCTCCCGATCCGTCGACGTCAGGTGGCACTTTTCGGGGAAATGTG
CGCGGAACCCCTATTTGTTTATTTTTCTAAATACATTCAAATATGTATCCGCTCATGAGACAATAACCCT
GATAAATGCTTCAATAATATTGAAAAAGGAAGAGTATGAGTATTCAACATTTCCGTGTCGCCCTTATTCC
CTTTTTTGCGGCATTTTGCCTTCCTGTTTTTGCTCACCCAGAAACGCTGGTGAAAGTAAAAGATGCTGAA
GATCAGTTGGGTGCACGAGTGGGTTACATCGAACTGGATCTCAACAGCGGTAAGATCCTTGAGAGTTTTC
GCCCCGAAGAACGTTTTCCAATGATGAGCACTTTTAAAGTTCTGCTATGTGGCGCGGTATTATCCCGTAT
TGACGCCGGGCAAGAGCAACTCGGTCGCCGCATACACTATTCTCAGAATGACTTGGTTGAGTACTCACCA
GTCACAGAAAAGCATCTTACGGATGGCATGACAGTAAGAGAATTATGCAGTGCTGCCATAACCATGAGTG
ATAACACTGCGGCCAACTTACTTCTGACAACGATCGGAGGACCGAAGGAGCTAACCGCTTTTTTGCACAA
CATGGGGGATCATGTAACTCGCCTTGATCGTTGGGAACCGGAGCTGAATGAAGCCATACCAAACGACGAG
CGTGACACCACGATGCCTGTAGCAATGGCAACAACGTTGCGCAAACTATTAACTGGCGAACTACTTACTC
TAGCTTCCCGGCAACAATTAATAGACTGGATGGAGGCGGATAAAGTTGCAGGACCACTTCTGCGCTCGGC
CCTTCCGGCTGGCTGGTTTATTGCTGATAAATCTGGAGCCGGTGAGCGTGGGTCTCGCGGTATCATTGCA
GCACTGGGGCCAGATGGTAAGCCCTCCCGTATCGTAGTTATCTACACGACGGGGAGTCAGGCAACTATGG
ATGAACGAAATAGACAGATCGCTGAGATAGGTGCCTCACTGATTAAGCATTGGTAACTGTCAGACCAAGT
TTACTCATATATACTTTAGATTGATTTAAAACTTCATTTTTAATTTAAAAGGATCTAGGTGAAGATCCTT
TTTGATAATCTCATGACCAAAATCCCTTAACGTGAGTTTTCGTTCCACTGAGCGTCAGACCCCGTAGAAA
AGATCAAAGGATCTTCTTGAGATCCTTTTTTTCTGCGCGTAATCTGCTGCTTGCAAACAAAAAAACCACC
GCTACCAGCGGTGGTTTGTTTGCCGGATCAAGAGCTACCAACTATTTTTCCGAAGGTAACTGGCTTCAGC
AGAGCGCAGATACCAAATACTGTTCTTCTAGTGTAGCCGTAGTTAGGCCACCACTTCAAGAACTCTGTAG
CACCGCCTACATACCTCGCTCTGCTAATCCTGTTACCAGTGGCTGCTGCCAGTGGCGATAAGTCGTGTCT
TACCGGGTTGGACTCAAGACGATAGTTACCGGATAAGGCGCAGCGGTCGGGCTGAACGGGGGGTTCGTGC
ACACAGCCCAGCTTGGAGCGAACGACCTACACCGAACTGAGATACCTACAGCGTGAGCTATGAGAAAGCG
CCACGCTTCCCGAAGGGAGAAAGGCGGACAGGTATCCGGTAAGCGGCAGGGTCGGAACAGGAGAGCGCAC
GAGGGAGCTTCCAGGGGGAAACGCCTGGTATCTTTATAGTCCTGTCGGGTTTCGCCACCTCTGACTTGAG
CGTCGATTTTTGTGATGCTCGTCAGGGGGGCGGAGCCTATGGAAAAACGCCAGCAACGCGGCCTTTTTAC
GGTTCCTGGCCTTTTGCTGGCCTTTTGCTCACATGTTCTTTCCTGCGTTATCCCCTGATTCTGTGGATAA
CCGTATTACCGCCTTTGAGTGAGCTGATACCGCTCGCCGCAGCCGAACGACCGAGCGCAGCGAGTCAGTG
AGCGAGGAAGCGGAAGAGCGCCCAATACGCAAACCGCCTCTCCCCGCGCGTTGGCCGATTCATTAATGCA
GCTGGCACGACAGGTTTCCCGACTGGAAAGCGGGCAGTGAGCGCAACGCAATTAATGTGAGTTAGCTCAC
TCATTAGGCACCCCAGGCTTTACACTTTATGCTTCCGGCTCGTATGTTGTGTGGAATTGTGAGCGGATAA
CAATTTCACACAGGAAACAGCTATGACCATGATTACGCCAAGCTCTAGCTAGAGGTCGACGGTATACAGA
CATGATAAGATACATTGATGAGTTTGGACAAACCACAACTAGAATGCAGTGAAAAAAATGCTTTATTTGT
GAAATTTGTGATGCTATTGCTTTATTTGTAACCATTATAAGCTGCAATAAACAAGTTGGGGTGGGCGAAG
AACTCCAGCATGAGATCCCCGCGCTGGAGGATCATCCAGCCGGCGTCCCGGAAAACGATTCCGAAGCCCA
ACCTTTCATAGAAGGCGGCGGTGGAATCGAAATCTCGTGATGGCAGGTTGGGCGTCGCTTGGTCGGTCAT
TTCGAACCCCAGAGTCCCGCTCAGAAGAACTCGTCAAGAAGGCGATAGAAGGCGATGCGCTGCGAATCGG
GAGCGGCGATACCGTAAAGCACGAGGAAGCGGTCAGCCCATTCGCCGCCAAGCTCTTCAGCAATATCACG
GGTAGCCAACGCTATGTCCTGATAGCGGTCCGCCACACCCAGCCGGCCACAGTCGATGAATCCAGAAAAG
CGGCCATTTTCCACCATGATATTCGGCAAGCAGGCATCGCCATGGGTCACGACGAGATCCTCGCCGTCGG
GCATGCGCGCCTTGAGCCTGGCGAACAGTTCGGCTGGCGCGAGCCCCTGATGCTCTTCGTCCAGATCATC
CTGATCGACAAGACCGGCTTCCATCCGAGTACGTGCTCGCTCGATGCGATGTTTCGCTTGGTGGTCGAAT
GGGCAGGTAGCCGGATCAAGCGTATGCAGCCGCCGCATTGCATCAGCCATGATGGATACTTTCTCGGCAG
GAGCAAGGTGAGATGACAGGAGATCCTGCCCCGGCACTTCGCCCAATAGCAGCCAGTCCCTTCCCGCTTC
AGTGACAACGTCGAGCACAGCTGCGCAAGGAACGCCCGTCGTGGCCAGCCACGATAGCCGCGCTGCCTCG
TCCTGCAGTTCATTCAGGGCACCGGACAGGTCGGTCTTGACAAAAAGAACCGGGCGCCCCTGCGCTGACA
GCCGGAACACGGCGGCATCAGAGCAGCCGATTGTCTGTTGTGCCCAGTCATAGCCGAATAGCCTCTCCAC
CCAAGCGGCCGGAGAACCTGCGTGCAATCCATCTTGTTCAATCATGCGAAACGATCCTCATCCTGTCTCT
TGATCAGATCCGAAAATGGATATACAAGCTCCCGGGAGCTTTTTGCAAAAGCCTAGGCCTCCAAAAAAGC
CTCCTCACTACTTCTGGAATAGCTCAGAGGCAGAGGCGGCCTCGGCCTCTGCATAAATAAAAAAAATTAG
TCAGCCATGGGGCGGAGAATGGGCGGAACTGGGCGGAGTTAGGGGCGGGATGGGCGGAGTTAGGGGCGGG
ACTATGGTTGCTGACTAATTGAGATGCATGCTTTGCATACTTCTGCCTGCTGGGGAGCCTGGGGACTTTC
CACACCTGGTTGCTGACTAATTGAGATGCATGCTTTGCATACTTCTGCCTGCTGGGGAGCCTGGGGACTT
TCCACACCCTAACTGACACACATTCCACAGAATTAATTCGCGTTAAATTTTTGTTAAATCAGCTCATTTT
TTAACCAATAGGCCGAAATCGGCAAAATCCCTTATAAATCAAAAGAATAGACCGAGATAGGGT
[37 nt withheld, positions 6854-6890]
AAAGAACGTGGACTCCAACGTCAAAGG
[49 nt withheld, positions 6918-6966]
T
[91 nt withheld, positions 6968-7058]
G
[124 nt withheld, positions 7060-7183]
GGGGATACCCCCTAGAGCCCCAGCTGGTTCTTTCCGCCTCAGAAGCCATAGAGCCCACCGCATCCCCAGC
ATGCCTGCTATTGTCTTCCCA
Features (pLannotate 1.2.2; 23 found; start..end, strand, type, name):
    205..223     +  promoter       SP6 promoter: promoter for bacteriophage SP6 RNA polymerase
    256..273     -  promoter       ARG4 promoter (fragment): S. cerevisiae ARG4
    827..2062    -  CDS            ADRB2: ADRB2_HUMAN - Also known as ADRB2R, B2AR. Experimental evidence at protein level: Swiss-Prot protein existence level 1. Beta-adrenergic receptors mediate the catecholamine-induced activation of adenylate cyclase through the action of G proteins. The beta-2-adrenergic receptor binds epinephrine with an approximately 30- fold greater affinity than it does norepinephrine. From Homo sapiens (Human).
   2066..2086    -  CDS            3xFLAG (fragment): three tandem FLAG® epitope tags
   2169..2187    -  promoter       T7 promoter: promoter for bacteriophage T7 RNA polymerase
   2203..2236    -  LTR            5' LTR (truncated) (fragment): truncated 5' long terminal repeat (LTR) from HIV-1
   2232..2435    -  promoter       CMV promoter: human cytomegalovirus (CMV) immediate early promoter
   2436..2815    -  enhancer       CMV enhancer: human cytomegalovirus immediate early enhancer
   2970..3022    +  misc_feature   bom (fragment): basis of mobility region from pBR322
   3081..3185    +  promoter       AmpR promoter: bla
   3186..4046    +  CDS            AmpR: β-lactamase; bla; confers resistance to ampicillin, carbenicillin, and related antibiotics
   4217..4805    +  rep_origin     ori: high-copy-number ColE1/pMB1/pBR322/pUC origin of replication
   4988..5080    +  CDS            lacI (fragment): lac repressor; lacI; The lac repressor binds to the lac operator to inhibit transcription in E. coli. This inhibition can be relieved by adding lactose or isopropyl-β-D-thiogalactopyranoside (IPTG).
   5093..5114    +  protein_bind   CAP binding site: CAP binding activates transcription in the presence of cAMP. E. coli catabolite activator protein
   5129..5159    +  promoter       lac promoter: promoter for the E. coli lac operon
   5167..5183    +  protein_bind   lac operator: The lac repressor binds to the lac operator to inhibit transcription in E. coli. This inhibition can be relieved by adding lactose or isopropyl-β-D-thiogalactopyranoside (IPTG). lac repressor encoded by lacI
   5256..5377    -  polyA_signal   SV40 poly(A) signal: SV40 polyadenylation signal
   5372..5530    -  CDS            ble (fragment): BLE_KLEPN - Experimental evidence at protein level: Swiss-Prot protein existence level 1. Binding protein with a strong affinity to the bleomycin family of antibiotics. Binds to CL990; an antimitotic-antibiotic compound. From Klebsiella pneumoniae.
   5554..6345    -  CDS            neo: KKA2_KLEPN - Also known as kan, nptII. Experimental evidence at protein level: Swiss-Prot protein existence level 1. Resistance to kanamycin, neomycin, paromomycin, ribostamycin, butirosin and gentamicin B. From Klebsiella pneumoniae.
   6412..6741    -  promoter       SV40 promoter: SV40 enhancer and early promoter
   6755..7183    -  rep_origin     f1 ori (sequence partly withheld): f1 bacteriophage origin of replication; arrow indicates direction of (+) strand synthesis
   7204..7225    -  promoter       SV40 promoter (fragment): SV40 enhancer and early promoter
   7229..179     -  polyA_signal   bGH poly(A) signal (across the origin): bovine growth hormone polyadenylation signal
