[The description below was written by a language model from this plasmid's Addgene catalogue record and pLannotate feature annotations shown in this document.]
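Description:
pcDNA3 Flag beta-2-adrenergic-receptor is a mammalian expression plasmid built on the pcDNA3 backbone. It carries the human beta-2 adrenergic receptor (ADRB2), a G protein-coupled receptor that responds to catecholamines by activating adenylate cyclase. The roughly 1.3 kb insert was cloned between BamHI and XbaI sites, both retained, and carries a FLAG epitope at the receptor's N terminus. The feature table shows a short FLAG-matching segment immediately upstream of the ADRB2 coding sequence, consistent with a single epitope rather than a full 3xFLAG. Because the N terminus of this receptor is extracellular, such a tag is generally useful for detecting surface receptor as well as for immunoprecipitation and blotting.

Expression is driven by the human cytomegalovirus immediate early enhancer and promoter, and transcripts are terminated by the bovine growth hormone polyadenylation signal. T7 and SP6 phage promoters flank the insert and serve as sequencing primer sites; T7 lies upstream in the sense orientation. A separate cassette, with the SV40 enhancer/early promoter driving the neomycin phosphotransferase gene followed by an SV40 poly(A) signal, allows G418 selection of stably transfected mammalian cells. In bacteria the plasmid is maintained at high copy through a ColE1/pUC-type origin with ampicillin resistance from β-lactamase, and an f1 origin is also present. Several small annotated fragments (HIV-1 LTR, ARG4 promoter, ble, lacI and lac regulatory elements) are probably backbone remnants or short sequence matches rather than functional parts. The sequenced record is 7,274 nt, somewhat larger than the sum of the catalogued backbone and insert sizes. The associated publication concerns binding partners of beta-adrenergic receptors, which fits use in receptor interaction and signalling studies in transfected cells.
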