Addgene plasmid #14697: pcDNA3 Flag beta-2-adrenergic-receptor
Depositing lab: Robert Lefkowitz. Depositing organization: Duke University. Publication: Identification of the endophilins (SH3p4/p8/p13) as novel binding partners for the beta1-adrenergic receptor. Tang Y, Hu LA, Miller WE, Ringstad N, Hall RA, Pitcher JA, DeCamilli P, Lefkowitz RJ. Proc Natl Acad Sci U S A. 1999 Oct 26. 96(22):12559-64. 10.1073/pnas.96.22.12559 PubMed 10535961.
Backbone
  Vector backbone: pcDNA3
  Backbone manufacturer: Invitrogen
  Backbone size w/o insert (bp): 5400
  Vector type: Mammalian Expression
  Selectable markers: Neomycin (select with G418)
Growth in bacteria
  Bacterial resistance: Ampicillin, 100 μg/mL
  Growth temperature: 37°C
  Growth strain: DH5alpha
  Copy number: High Copy
Gene/Insert
  Gene/Insert name: B2AR (alt name: beta-2 adrenergic receptor)
  Species: H. sapiens (human)
  Insert size (bp): 1300
  Entrez Gene: ADRB2 (a.k.a. ADRB2R, ADRBR, ARB2, B2AR, BAR, BETA2AR)
  Tag / fusion protein: Flag (N terminal on insert)
  Cloning method: Restriction Enzyme; 5′ cloning site BamHI (not destroyed); 3′ cloning site XbaI (not destroyed)
  Sequencing primers: 5′ T7; 3′ SP6
Terms and licenses: Academic/Nonprofit Terms; Industry Terms: Not Available to Industry
How to cite: pcDNA3 Flag beta-2-adrenergic-receptor was a gift from Robert Lefkowitz (Addgene plasmid # 14697 ; http://n2t.net/addgene:14697 ; RRID:Addgene_14697)
