>Addgene plasmid #14697 | pcDNA3 Flag beta-2-adrenergic-receptor | addgene partial sequence | sequence record 82767 | CMV-F 5'-CGCAAATGGGCGGTAGGCGTG-3'
AACCCACTGCTTACTGGCTTATCGAAATTAATACGACTCACTATAGGGAGACCCAAGCTTGGTACCGAGC
TCGGATCCACCATGAAGACCATCATCGCCCTGAGCTACATCTTCTGCCTGGTGTTCGCCGACTACAAGGA
CGATGATGACGCCGGGCAACCCGGGAACGGCAGCGCCTTCTTGCTGGCACCCAATAGAAGCCATGCGCCG
GACCACGACGTCACGCAGCAGAGGGACGAGGTGTGGGTGGTGGGCATGGGCATCGTCATGTCTCTCATCG
TCCTGGCCATCGTGTTTGGCAATGTGCTGGTCATCACAGCCATTGCCAAGTTCGAGCGTCTGCAGACGGT
CACCAACTACTTCATCACTTCACTGGCCTGTGCTGATCTGGTCATGGGCCTGGCAGTGGTGCCCTTTGGG
GCCGCCCATATTCTTATGAAAATGTGGACTTTTGGCAACTTCTGGTGCGAGTTTTGGACTTCCATTGATG
TGCTGTGCGTCACGGCCAGCATTGAGACCCTGTGCGTGATCGCAGTGGATCGCTACTTTGCCATTACTTC
ACCTTTCAAGTACCAGAGCCTGCTGACCAAGAATAAGGCCCGGGTGATCATTCTGATGGTGTGGATTGTG
TCAGGCCTTACCTCCTTCTTGCCCATTCAGATGCACTGGTACCGGGCCACCCACCAGGAAGCCATCAACT
GCTATGCCAATGAGACCTGCTGTGACTTCTTCACGAACCAAGCCTATGCCATTGCCTCTTCCATCGTGTC
CTTCTACGTTCCCCTGGTGATCATGGTCTTCGTCTACTCCAGGGTCTTTCAGGAGG
