LOCUS       Exported 7272 bp ds-DNA circular SYN 23-SEP-2022
DEFINITION  synthetic circular DNA
ACCESSION   .
VERSION     .
KEYWORDS    pcDNA3 Flag beta-2-adrenergic-receptor
SOURCE      synthetic DNA construct
  ORGANISM  synthetic DNA construct
REFERENCE   1 (bases 1 to 7272)
  AUTHORS   Tang Y, Hu LA, Miller WE, Ringstad N, Hall RA, Pitcher JA, DeCamilli
            P, Lefkowitz RJ
  TITLE     Identification of the endophilins (SH3p4/p8/p13) as novel binding
            partners for the beta1-adrenergic receptor.
  JOURNAL   Proc Natl Acad Sci U S A. 1999 Oct 26. 96(22):12559-64.
  PUBMED    10535961
REFERENCE   2 (bases 1 to 7272)
  AUTHORS   .
  TITLE     Direct Submission
  JOURNAL   Exported Sep 23, 2022 from SnapGene Server 1.1.58
            http://www.snapgene.com
FEATURES             Location/Qualifiers
     source          1..7272
                     /organism="synthetic DNA construct"
                     /mol_type="other DNA"
     primer_bind     complement(63..80)
                     /label=L4440
                     /note="L4440 vector, forward primer"
     rep_origin      complement(234..822)
                     /direction=LEFT
                     /label=ori
                     /note="high-copy-number ColE1/pMB1/pBR322/pUC origin of
                     replication"
     primer_bind     complement(314..333)
                     /label=pBR322ori-F
                     /note="pBR322 origin, forward primer"
     CDS             complement(993..1853)
                     /codon_start=1
                     /gene="bla"
                     /product="beta-lactamase"
                     /label=AmpR
                     /note="confers resistance to ampicillin, carbenicillin, and
                     related antibiotics"
                     /translation="MSIQHFRVALIPFFAAFCLPVFAHPETLVKVKDAEDQLGARVGYI
                     ELDLNSGKILESFRPEERFPMMSTFKVLLCGAVLSRIDAGQEQLGRRIHYSQNDLVEYS
                     PVTEKHLTDGMTVRELCSAAITMSDNTAANLLLTTIGGPKELTAFLHNMGDHVTRLDRW
                     EPELNEAIPNDERDTTMPVAMATTLRKLLTGELLTLASRQQLIDWMEADKVAGPLLRSA
                     LPAGWFIADKSGAGERGSRGIIAALGPDGKPSRIVVIYTTGSQATMDERNRQIAEIGAS
                     LIKHW"
     primer_bind     1616..1635
                     /label=Amp-R
                     /note="Ampicillin resistance gene, reverse primer"
     promoter        complement(1854..1958)
                     /gene="bla"
                     /label=AmpR promoter
     primer_bind     complement(2033..2052)
                     /label=pRS-marker
                     /note="pRS vectors, use to sequence yeast selectable
                     marker"
     enhancer        2224..2603
                     /label=CMV enhancer
                     /note="human cytomegalovirus immediate early enhancer"
     promoter        2604..2807
                     /label=CMV promoter
                     /note="human cytomegalovirus (CMV) immediate early
                     promoter"
     primer_bind     2758..2778
                     /label=CMV-F
                     /note="Human CMV immediate early promoter, forward primer"
     primer_bind     2852..2871
                     /label=T7
                     /note="T7 promoter, forward primer"
     promoter        2852..2870
                     /label=T7 promoter
                     /note="promoter for bacteriophage T7 RNA polymerase"
     promoter        complement(4814..4832)
                     /label=SP6 promoter
                     /note="promoter for bacteriophage SP6 RNA polymerase"
     primer_bind     complement(4815..4832)
                     /label=SP6
                     /note="SP6 promoter, forward primer"
     primer_bind     complement(4852..4869)
                     /label=BGH-rev
                     /note="Bovine growth hormone terminator, reverse primer.
                     Also called BGH reverse"
     polyA_signal    4858..5082
                     /label=bGH poly(A) signal
                     /note="bovine growth hormone polyadenylation signal"
     rep_origin      5128..5556
                     /direction=RIGHT
                     /label=f1 ori
                     /note="f1 bacteriophage origin of replication; arrow
                     indicates direction of (+) strand synthesis"
     primer_bind     complement(5215..5234)
                     /label=F1ori-R
                     /note="F1 origin, reverse primer"
     primer_bind     5425..5446
                     /label=F1ori-F
                     /note="F1 origin, forward primer"
     primer_bind     complement(5565..5585)
                     /label=pBABE 3'
                     /note="SV40 enhancer, reverse primer for pBABE vectors"
     promoter        5570..5899
                     /label=SV40 promoter
                     /note="SV40 enhancer and early promoter"
     rep_origin      5750..5885
                     /label=SV40 ori
                     /note="SV40 origin of replication"
     primer_bind     5812..5831
                     /label=SV40pro-F
                     /note="SV40 promoter/origin, forward primer"
     CDS             5966..6760
                     /codon_start=1
                     /gene="aph(3')-II (or nptII)"
                     /product="aminoglycoside phosphotransferase from Tn5"
                     /label=NeoR/KanR
                     /note="confers resistance to neomycin, kanamycin, and G418
                     (Geneticin(R))"
                     /translation="MIEQDGLHAGSPAAWVERLFGYDWAQQTIGCSDAAVFRLSAQGRP
                     VLFVKTDLSGALNELQDEAARLSWLATTGVPCAAVLDVVTEAGRDWLLLGEVPGQDLLS
                     SHLAPAEKVSIMADAMRRLHTLDPATCPFDHQAKHRIERARTRMEAGLVDQDDLDEEHQ
                     GLAPAELFARLKARMPDGEDLVVTHGDACLPNIMVENGRFSGFIDCGRLGVADRYQDIA
                     LATRDIAEELGGEWADRFLVLYGIAAPDSQRIAFYRLLDEFF"
     primer_bind     complement(6020..6039)
                     /label=Neo-R
                     /note="Neomycin resistance gene, reverse primer"
     primer_bind     6630..6649
                     /label=Neo-F
                     /note="Neomycin resistance gene, forward primer"
     polyA_signal    6934..7055
                     /label=SV40 poly(A) signal
                     /note="SV40 polyadenylation signal"
     primer_bind     complement(6971..6990)
                     /label=SV40pA-R
                     /note="SV40 polyA, reverse primer"
     primer_bind     7025..7044
                     /label=EBV-rev
                     /note="SV40 polyA terminator, reverse primer"
     primer_bind     complement(7104..7120)
                     /label=M13 rev
                     /note="common sequencing primer, one of multiple similar
                     variants"
     primer_bind     complement(7104..7120)
                     /label=M13 Reverse
                     /note="In lacZ gene. Also called M13-rev"
     primer_bind     complement(7117..7139)
                     /label=M13/pUC Reverse
                     /note="In lacZ gene"
     protein_bind    7128..7144
                     /label=lac operator
                     /bound_moiety="lac repressor encoded by lacI"
                     /note="The lac repressor binds to the lac operator to
                     inhibit transcription in E. coli. This inhibition can be
                     relieved by adding lactose or
                     isopropyl-beta-D-thiogalactopyranoside (IPTG)."
     promoter        complement(7152..7182)
                     /label=lac promoter
                     /note="promoter for the E. coli lac operon"
     protein_bind    7197..7218
                     /label=CAP binding site
                     /bound_moiety="E. coli catabolite activator protein"
                     /note="CAP binding activates transcription in the presence
                     of cAMP."
ORIGIN
        1 cattaatgaa tcggccaacg cgcggggaga ggcggtttgc gtattgggcg ctcttccgct
       61 tcctcgctca ctgactcgct gcgctcggtc gttcggctgc ggcgagcggt atcagctcac
      121 tcaaaggcgg taatacggtt atccacagaa tcaggggata acgcaggaaa gaacatgtga
      181 gcaaaaggcc agcaaaaggc caggaaccgt aaaaaggccg cgttgctggc gtttttccat
      241 aggctccgcc cccctgacga gcatcacaaa aatcgacgct caagtcagag gtggcgaaac
      301 ccgacaggac tataaagata ccaggcgttt ccccctggaa gctccctcgt gcgctctcct
      361 gttccgaccc tgccgcttac cggatacctg tccgcctttc tcccttcggg aagcgtggcg
      421 ctttctcata gctcacgctg taggtatctc agttcggtgt aggtcgttcg ctccaagctg
      481 ggctgtgtgc acgaaccccc cgttcagccc gaccgctgcg ccttatccgg taactatcgt
      541 cttgagtcca acccggtaag acacgactta tcgccactgg cagcagccac tggtaacagg
      601 attagcagag cgaggtatgt aggcggtgct acagagttct tgaagtggtg gcctaactac
      661 ggctacacta gaagaacagt atttggtatc tgcgctctgc tgaagccagt taccttcgga
      721 aaaatagttg gtagctcttg atccggcaaa caaaccaccg ctggtagcgg tggttttttt
      781 gtttgcaagc agcagattac gcgcagaaaa aaaggatctc aagaagatcc tttgatcttt
      841 tctacggggt ctgacgctca gtggaacgaa aactcacgtt aagggatttt ggtcatgaga
      901 ttatcaaaaa ggatcttcac ctagatcctt ttaaattaaa aatgaagttt taaatcaatc
      961 taaagtatat atgagtaaac ttggtctgac agttaccaat gcttaatcag tgaggcacct
     1021 atctcagcga tctgtctatt tcgttcatcc atagttgcct gactccccgt cgtgtagata
     1081 actacgatac gggagggctt accatctggc cccagtgctg caatgatacc gcgagaccca
     1141 cgctcaccgg ctccagattt atcagcaata aaccagccag ccggaagggc cgagcgcaga
     1201 agtggtcctg caactttatc cgcctccatc cagtctatta attgttgccg ggaagctaga
     1261 gtaagtagtt cgccagttaa tagtttgcgc aacgttgttg ccattgctac aggcatcgtg
     1321 gtgtcacgct cgtcgtttgg tatggcttca ttcagctccg gttcccaacg atcaaggcga
     1381 gttacatgat cccccatgtt gtgcaaaaaa gcggttagct ccttcggtcc tccgatcgtt
     1441 gtcagaagta agttggccgc agtgttatca ctcatggtta tggcagcact gcataattct
     1501 cttactgtca tgccatccgt aagatgcttt tctgtgactg gtgagtactc aaccaagtca
     1561 ttctgagaat agtgtatgcg gcgaccgagt tgctcttgcc cggcgtcaat acgggataat
     1621 accgcgccac atagcagaac tttaaaagtg ctcatcattg gaaaacgttc ttcggggcga
     1681 aaactctcaa ggatcttacc gctgttgaga tccagttcga tgtaacccac tcgtgcaccc
     1741 aactgatctt cagcatcttt tactttcacc agcgtttctg ggtgagcaaa aacaggaagg
     1801 caaaatgccg caaaaaaggg aataagggcg acacggaaat gttgaatact catactcttc
     1861 ctttttcaat attattgaag catttatcag ggttattgtc tcatgagcgg atacatattt
     1921 gaatgtattt agaaaaataa acaaataggg gttccgcgca catttccccg aaaagtgcca
     1981 cctgacgtcg acggatcggg agatctcccg atcccctatg gtgcactctc agtacaatct
     2041 gctctgatgc cgcatagtta agccagtatc tgctccctgc ttgtgtgttg gaggtcgctg
     2101 agtagtgcgc gagcaaaatt taagctacaa caaggcaagg cttgaccgac aattgcatga
     2161 agaatctgct tagggttagg cgttttgcgc tgcttcgcga tgtacgggcc agatatacgc
     2221 gttgacattg attattgact agttattaat agtaatcaat tacggggtca ttagttcata
     2281 gcccatatat ggagttccgc gttacataac ttacggtaaa tggcccgcct ggctgaccgc
     2341 ccaacgaccc ccgcccattg acgtcaataa tgacgtatgt tcccatagta acgccaatag
     2401 ggactttcca ttgacgtcaa tgggtggagt atttacggta aactgcccac ttggcagtac
     2461 atcaagtgta tcatatgcca agtacgcccc ctattgacgt caatgacggt aaatggcccg
     2521 cctggcatta tgcccagtac atgaccttat gggactttcc tacttggcag tacatctacg
     2581 tattagtcat cgctattacc atggtgatgc ggttttggca gtacatcaat gggcgtggat
     2641 agcggtttga ctcacgggga tttccaagtc tccaccccat tgacgtcaat gggagtttgt
     2701 tttggcacca aaatcaacgg gactttccaa aatgtcgtaa caactccgcc ccattgacgc
     2761 aaatgggcgg taggcgtgta cggtgggagg tctatataag cagagctctc tggctaacta
     2821 gagaacccac tgcttactgg cttatcgaaa ttaatacgac tcactatagg gagacccaag
     2881 cttggtaccg agctcggatc caccatgaag accatcatcg ccctgagcta catcttctgc
     2941 ctggtgttcg ccgactacaa ggacgatgat gacgccgggc aacccgggaa cggcagcgcc
     3001 ttcttgctgg cacccaatag aagccatgcg ccggaccacg acgtcacgca gcagagggac
     3061 gaggtgtggg tggtgggcat gggcatcgtc atgtctctca tcgtcctggc catcgtgttt
     3121 ggcaatgtgc tggtcatcac agccattgcc aagttcgagc gtctgcagac ggtcaccaac
     3181 tacttcatca cttcactggc ctgtgctgat ctggtcatgg gcctggcagt ggtgcccttt
     3241 ggggccgccc atattcttat gaaaatgtgg acttttggca acttctggtg cgagttttgg
     3301 acttccattg atgtgctgtg cgtcacggcc agcattgaga ccctgtgcgt gatcgcagtg
     3361 gatcgctact ttgccattac ttcacctttc aagtaccaga gcctgctgac caagaataag
     3421 gcccgggtga tcattctgat ggtgtggatt gtgtcaggcc ttacctcctt cttgcccatt
     3481 cagatgcact ggtaccgggc cacccaccag gaagccatca actgctatgc caatgagacc
     3541 tgctgtgact tcttcacgaa ccaagcctat gccattgcct cttccatcgt gtccttctac
     3601 gttcccctgg tgatcatggt cttcgtctac tccagggtct ttcaggaggc caaaaggcag
     3661 ctccagaaga ttgacaaatc tgagggccgc ttccatgtcc agaaccttag ccaggtggag
     3721 caggatgggc ggacggggca tggactccgc agatcttcca agttctgctt gaaggagcac
     3781 aaagccctca agacgttagg catcatcatg ggcactttca ccctctgctg gctgcccttc
     3841 ttcatcgtta acattgtgca tgtgatccag gataacctca tccgtaagga agtttacatc
     3901 ctcctaaatt ggataggcta tgtcaattct ggtttcaatc cccttatcta ctgccggagc
     3961 ccagatttca ggattgcctt ccaggagctt ctgtgcctgc gcaggtcttc tttgaaggcc
     4021 tatgggaatg gctactccag caacggcaac acaggggagc agagtggata tcacgtggaa
     4081 caggagaaag aaaataaact gctgtgtgaa gacctcccag gcacggaaga ctttgtgggc
     4141 catcaaggta ctgtgcctag cgataacatt gattcacaag ggaggaattg tagtacaaat
     4201 gactcactgc tgtaaagcag tttttctact tttaaagacc ccccccccca acagaacact
     4261 aaacagacta tttaacttga gggtaataaa cttagaataa aattgtaaaa ttgtatagag
     4321 atatgcagaa ggaagggcat ccttctgcct tttttatttt tttaagctgt aaaaagagag
     4381 aaaacttatt tgagtgatta tttgttattt gtacagttca gttcctcttt gcatggaatt
     4441 tgtaagttta tgtctaaaga gctttagtcc tagaggacct gagtctgcta tattttcatg
     4501 acttttccat gtatctgcct cactattcaa gtattagggg taatatattg ctgctggtaa
     4561 tttgtatctg aaggagattt tccttcctac acccttggac ttgaggattt tgagtatctc
     4621 ggacctttca gctgtgaaca tggactcttc ccccactcct cttatttgct cacacggggt
     4681 attttaggca gggatttgag gagcagcttc agttgttttc ccgagcaaag tctaaagttt
     4741 acagtaaata aattgtttga ccatgaaaaa aaaaaaaaag gtagcagtcg agcatgcatc
     4801 tagagggccc tattctatag tgtcacctaa atgctagagc tcgctgatca gcctcgactg
     4861 tgccttctag ttgccagcca tctgttgttt gcccctcccc cgtgccttcc ttgaccctgg
     4921 aaggtgccac tcccactgtc ctttcctaat aaaatgagga aattgcatcg cattgtctga
     4981 gtaggtgtca ttctattctg gggggtgggg tggggcagga cagcaagggg gaggattggg
     5041 aagacaatag caggcatgct ggggatgcgg tgggctctat ggcttctgag gcggaaagaa
     5101 ccagctgggg ctctaggggg tatccccnnn nnnnnnnnnn nnnnnnnnnn nnnnnnnnnn
     5161 nnnnnnnnnn nnnnnnnnnn nnnnnnnnnn nnnnnnnnnn nnnnnnnnnn nnnnnnnnnn
     5221 nnnnnnnnnn nnnnnnnnnn nnnnnnnnnn ncnnnnnnnn nnnnnnnnnn nnnnnnnnnn
     5281 nnnnnnnnnn nnnnnnnnnn nnnnnnnnnn nnnnnnnnnn nnnnnnnnnn nnnnnnnnnn
     5341 nnnannnnnn nnnnnnnnnn nnnnnnnnnn nnnnnnnnnn nnnnnnnnnn nnncctttga
     5401 cgttggagtc cacgttcttt aatagtggac tcttgttcca aactggaaca acactcaacc
     5461 ctatctcggt ctattctttt gatttataag ggattttgcc gatttcggcc tattggttaa
     5521 aaaatgagct gatttaacaa aaatttaacg cgaattaatt ctgtggaatg tgtgtcagtt
     5581 agggtgtgga aagtccccag gctccccagc aggcagaagt atgcaaagca tgcatctcaa
     5641 ttagtcagca accaggtgtg gaaagtcccc aggctcccca gcaggcagaa gtatgcaaag
     5701 catgcatctc aattagtcag caaccatagt cccgccccta actccgccca tcccgcccct
     5761 aactccgccc agttccgccc attctccgcc ccatggctga ctaatttttt ttatttatgc
     5821 agaggccgag gccgcctctg cctctgagct attccagaag tagtgaggag gcttttttgg
     5881 aggcctaggc ttttgcaaaa agctcccggg agcttgtata tccattttcg gatctgatca
     5941 agagacagga tgaggatcgt ttcgcatgat tgaacaagat ggattgcacg caggttctcc
     6001 ggccgcttgg gtggagaggc tattcggcta tgactgggca caacagacaa tcggctgctc
     6061 tgatgccgcc gtgttccggc tgtcagcgca ggggcgcccg gttctttttg tcaagaccga
     6121 cctgtccggt gccctgaatg aactgcagga cgaggcagcg cggctatcgt ggctggccac
     6181 gacgggcgtt ccttgcgcag ctgtgctcga cgttgtcact gaagcgggaa gggactggct
     6241 gctattgggc gaagtgccgg ggcaggatct cctgtcatct caccttgctc ctgccgagaa
     6301 agtatccatc atggctgatg caatgcggcg gctgcatacg cttgatccgg ctacctgccc
     6361 attcgaccac caagcgaaac atcgcatcga gcgagcacgt actcggatgg aagccggtct
     6421 tgtcgatcag gatgatctgg acgaagagca tcaggggctc gcgccagccg aactgttcgc
     6481 caggctcaag gcgcgcatgc ccgacggcga ggatctcgtc gtgacccatg gcgatgcctg
     6541 cttgccgaat atcatggtgg aaaatggccg cttttctgga ttcatcgact gtggccggct
     6601 gggtgtggcg gaccgctatc aggacatagc gttggctacc cgtgatattg ctgaagagct
     6661 tggcggcgaa tgggctgacc gcttcctcgt gctttacggt atcgccgctc ccgattcgca
     6721 gcgcatcgcc ttctatcgcc ttcttgacga gttcttctga gcgggactct ggggttcgaa
     6781 atgaccgacc aagcgacgcc caacctgcca tcacgagatt tcgattccac cgccgccttc
     6841 tatgaaaggt tgggcttcgg aatcgttttc cgggacgccg gctggatgat cctccagcgc
     6901 ggggatctca tgctggagtt cttcgcccac cccaacttgt ttattgcagc ttataatggt
     6961 tacaaataaa gcaatagcat cacaaatttc acaaataaag catttttttc actgcattct
     7021 agttgtggtt tgtccaaact catcaatgta tcttatcatg tctgtatacc gtcgacctct
     7081 agctagagct tggcgtaatc atggtcatag ctgtttcctg tgtgaaattg ttatccgctc
     7141 acaattccac acaacatacg agccggaagc ataaagtgta aagcctgggg tgcctaatga
     7201 gtgagctaac tcacattaat tgcgttgcgc tcactgcccg ctttccagtc gggaaacctg
     7261 tcgtgccagc tg
//
